>Addgene plasmid #247007 | pFB1.HMBP-Prs.AEBP2iso2.mt1K | addgene full sequence | sequence record 493368 | Addgene NGS Result
G
[124 nt withheld, positions 2-125]
C
[91 nt withheld, positions 127-217]
A
[49 nt withheld, positions 219-267]
CCTTTGACGTTGGAGTCCACGTTCTT
[37 nt withheld, positions 294-330]
ACCCTATCTCGGTCTATTCTTTTGATTTATAAGGGATTTTGCCGATTTCGGCCTATTGGTTAAAAAATGA
GCTGATTTAACAAAAATTTAACGCGAATTTTAACAAAATATTAACGCTTACAATTTAGGTGGCACTTTTC
GGGGAAATGTGCGCGGAACCCCTATTTGTTTATTTTTCTAAATACATTCAAATATGTATCCGCTCATGAG
ACAATAACCCTGATAAATGCTTCAATAATATTGAAAAAGGAAGAGTATGAGTATTCAACATTTCCGTGTC
GCCCTTATTCCCTTTTTTGCGGCATTTTGCCTTCCTGTTTTTGCTCACCCAGAAACGCTGGTGAAAGTAA
AAGATGCTGAAGATCAGTTGGGTGCACGAGTGGGTTACATCGAACTGGATCTCAACAGCGGTAAGATCCT
TGAGAGTTTTCGCCCCGAAGAACGTTTTCCAATGATGAGCACTTTTAAAGTTCTGCTATGTGGCGCGGTA
TTATCCCGTATTGACGCCGGGCAAGAGCAACTCGGTCGCCGCATACACTATTCTCAGAATGACTTGGTTG
AGTACTCACCAGTCACAGAAAAGCATCTTACGGATGGCATGACAGTAAGAGAATTATGCAGTGCTGCCAT
AACCATGAGTGATAACACTGCGGCCAACTTACTTCTGACAACGATCGGAGGACCGAAGGAGCTAACCGCT
TTTTTGCACAACATGGGGGATCATGTAACTCGCCTTGATCGTTGGGAACCGGAGCTGAATGAAGCCATAC
CAAACGACGAGCGTGACACCACGATGCCTGTAGCAATGGCAACAACGTTGCGCAAACTATTAACTGGCGA
ACTACTTACTCTAGCTTCCCGGCAACAATTAATAGACTGGATGGAGGCGGATAAAGTTGCAGGACCACTT
CTGCGCTCGGCCCTTCCGGCTGGCTGGTTTATTGCTGATAAATCTGGAGCCGGTGAGCGTGGGTCTCGCG
GTATCATTGCAGCACTGGGGCCAGATGGTAAGCCCTCCCGTATCGTAGTTATCTACACGACGGGGAGTCA
GGCAACTATGGATGAACGAAATAGACAGATCGCTGAGATAGGTGCCTCACTGATTAAGCATTGGTAACTG
TCAGACCAAGTTTACTCATATATACTTTAGATTGATTTAAAACTTCATTTTTAATTTAAAAGGATCTAGG
TGAAGATCCTTTTTGATAATCTCATGACCAAAATCCCTTAACGTGAGTTTTCGTTCCACTGAGCGTCAGA
CCCCGTAGAAAAGATCAAAGGATCTTCTTGAGATCCTTTTTTTCTGCGCGTAATCTGCTGCTTGCAAACA
AAAAAACCACCGCTACCAGCGGTGGTTTGTTTGCCGGATCAAGAGCTACCAACTCTTTTTCCGAAGGTAA
CTGGCTTCAGCAGAGCGCAGATACCAAATACTGTTCTTCTAGTGTAGCCGTAGTTAGGCCACCACTTCAA
GAACTCTGTAGCACCGCCTACATACCTCGCTCTGCTAATCCTGTTACCAGTGGCTGCTGCCAGTGGCGAT
AAGTCGTGTCTTACCGGGTTGGACTCAAGACGATAGTTACCGGATAAGGCGCAGCGGTCGGGCTGAACGG
GGGGTTCGTGCACACAGCCCAGCTTGGAGCGAACGACCTACACCGAACTGAGATACCTACAGCGTGAGCT
ATGAGAAAGCGCCACGCTTCCCGAAGGGAGAAAGGCGGACAGGTATCCGGTAAGCGGCAGGGTCGGAACA
GGAGAGCGCACGAGGGAGCTTCCAGGGGGAAACGCCTGGTATCTTTATAGTCCTGTCGGGTTTCGCCACC
TCTGACTTGAGCGTCGATTTTTGTGATGCTCGTCAGGGGGGCGGAGCCTATGGAAAAACGCCAGCAACGC
GGCCTTTTTACGGTTCCTGGCCTTTTGCTCACATGTTCTTTCCTGCGTTATCCCCTGATTCTGTGGATAA
CCGTATTACCGCCTTTGAGTGAGCTGATACCGCTCGCCGCAGCCGAACGACCGAGCGCAGCGAGTCAGTG
AGCGAGGAAGCGGAAGAGCGCCTGATGCGGTATTTTCTCCTTACGCATCTGTGCGGTATTTCACACCGCA
TAGACCAGCCGCGTAACCTGGCAAAATCGGTTACGGTTGAGTAATAAATGGATGCCCTGCGTAAGCGGGT
GTGGGCGGACAATAAAGTCTTAAACTGAACAAAATAGATCTAAACTATGACAATAAAGTCTTAAACTAGA
CAGAATAGTTGTAAACTGAAATCAGTCCAGTTATGCTGTGAAAAAGCATACTGGACTTTTGTTATGGCTA
AAGCAAACTCTTCATTTTCTGAAGTGCAAATTGCCCGTCGTATTAAAGAGGGGCGTGGCCAAGGGCATGG
TAAAGACTATATTCGCGGCGTTGTGACAATTTACCGAACAACTCCGCGGCCGGGAAGCCGATCTCGGCTT
GAACGAATTGTTAGGTGGCGGTACTTGGGTCGATATCAAAGTGCATCACTTCTTCCCGTATGCCCAACTT
TGTATAGAGAGCCACTGCGGGATCGTCACCGTAATCTGCTTGCACGTAGATCACATAAGCACCAAGCGCG
TTGGCCTCATGCTTGAGGAGATTGATGAGCGCGGTGGCAATGCCCTGCCTCCGGTGCTCGCCGGAGACTG
CGAGATCATAGATATAGATCTCACTACGCGGCTGCTCAAACTTGGGCAGAACGTAAGCCGCGAGAGCGCC
AACAACCGCTTCTTGGTCGAAGGCAGCAAGCGCGATGAATGTCTTACTACGGAGCAAGTTCCCGAGGTAA
TCGGAGTCCGGCTGATGTTGGGAGTAGGTGGCTACGTCTCCGAACTCACGACCGAAAAGATCAAGAGCAG
CCCGCATGGATTTGACTTGGTCAGGGCCGAGCCTACATGTGCGAATGATGCCCATACTTGAGCCACCTAA
CTTTGTTTTAGGGCGACTGCCCTGCTGCGTAACATCGTTGCTGCTGCGTAACATCAAACATCGACCCACG
GCGTAACGCGCTTGCTGCTTGGATGCCCGAGGCATAGACTGTACAAAAAAACAGTCATAACAAGCCATGA
AAACCGCCACTGCGCCGTTACCACCGCTGCGTTCGGTCAAGGTTCTGGACCAGTTGCGTGAGCGCATACG
CTACTTGCATTACAGTTTACGAACCGAACAGGCTTATGTCAACTGGGTTCGTGCCTTCATCCGTTTCCAC
GGTGTGCGTCACCCGGCAACCTTGGGCAGCAGCGAAGTCGAGGCATTTCTGTCCTGGCTGGCGAACGAGC
GCAAGGTTTCGGTCTCCACGCATCGTCAGGCATTGGCGGCCTTGCTGTTCTTCTACGGCAAGGTGCTGTG
CACGGATCTGCCCTGGCTTCAGGAGATCGGAAGACCTCGGCCGTCGCGGCGCTTGCCGGTGGTGCTGACC
CCGGATGAAGTGGTTCGCATCCTCGGTTTTCTGGAAGGCGAGCATCGTTTGTTCGCCCAGGACTCTAGCT
ATAGTTCTAGTGGTTGGCTACATACTCCGGAATATTAATAGATCATGGAGATAATTAAAATGATAACCAT
CTCGCAAATAAATAAGTATTTTACTGTTTTCGTAACAGTTTTGTAATAAAAAAACCTATAAATATTCCGG
ATTATTCATACCGTCCCACCATCGGGCGCGGATCTCGGTCCGAAACCATGGGTCATCACCATCATCATCA
CGGTACCAAAACTGAAGAAGGTAAACTGGTAATCTGGATTAACGGCGATAAAGGCTATAACGGTCTCGCT
GAAGTCGGTAAGAAATTCGAGAAAGATACCGGAATTAAAGTCACCGTTGAGCATCCGGATAAACTGGAAG
AGAAATTCCCACAGGTTGCGGCAACTGGCGATGGCCCTGACATTATCTTCTGGGCACACGACCGCTTTGG
TGGCTACGCTCAATCTGGCCTGTTGGCTGAAATCACCCCGGACAAAGCGTTCCAGGACAAGCTGTATCCG
TTTACCTGGGATGCCGTACGTTACAACGGCAAGCTGATTGCTTACCCGATCGCTGTTGAAGCGTTATCGC
TGATTTATAACAAAGATCTGCTGCCGAACCCGCCAAAAACCTGGGAAGAGATCCCGGCGCTGGATAAAGA
ACTGAAAGCGAAAGGTAAGAGCGCGCTGATGTTCAACCTGCAAGAACCGTACTTCACCTGGCCGCTGATT
GCTGCTGACGGGGGTTATGCGTTCAAGTATGAAAACGGCAAGTACGACATTAAAGACGTGGGCGTGGATA
ACGCTGGCGCGAAAGCGGGTCTGACCTTCCTGGTTGACCTGATTAAAAACAAACACATGAATGCAGACAC
CGATTACTCCATCGCAGAAGCTGCCTTTAATAAAGGCGAAACAGCGATGACCATCAACGGCCCGTGGGCA
TGGTCCAACATCGACACCAGCAAAGTGAATTATGGTGTAACGGTACTGCCGACCTTCAAGGGTCAACCAT
CCAAACCGTTCGTTGGCGTGCTGAGCGCAGGTATTAACGCCGCCAGTCCGAACAAAGAGCTGGCAAAAGA
GTTCCTCGAAAACTATCTGCTGACTGATGAAGGTCTGGAAGCGGTTAATAAAGACAAACCGCTGGGTGCC
GTAGCGCTGAAGTCTTACGAGGAAGAGTTGGCGAAAGATCCACGTATTGCCGCCACCATGGAAAACGCCC
AGAAAGGTGAAATCATGCCGAACATCCCGCAGATGTCCGCTTTCTGGTATGCCGTGCGTACTGCGGTGAT
CAACGCCGCCAGCGGTCGTCAGACTGTCGATGAAGCCCTGAAAGACGCGCAGACTGCGGCCGCAGGCACC
GATTACGATATCCCAACGACCCTGGAAGTTCTGTTCCAGGGGCCCGGGGCGGCTGCCATTACCGATATGG
CCGATCTCGAGGAGTTGTCACGCCTGAGTCCACTTCCCCCGGGTAGTCCAGGATCTGCAGCTAGAGGTCG
TGCAGAGCCGCCCAAGAAGAAAAAGAAGAAAAAGAAAAAGAAGAAGAAGGCTGAAGCGGAAGCTGTAGCC
GCCCTTCTCTTGAATGGTGGTAGTGGAGGCGGTGGTGGTGGAGGTGGCGGAGGTGTAGGCGGCGGAGAAG
CAGAAACCATGTCAGAGCCCTCACCTGAGTCCGCATCACAAGCAGGAGAGGACGAAGACGAGGAGGAGGA
CGACGAGGAGGAGGAAGATGAGAGCAGCAGCAGCGGCGGGGGTGAGGAGGAGAGTAGCGCCGAGAGCCTG
GTGGGCAGCAGCGGCGGGAGCAGCAGCGACGAGACCCGCTCGTTGAGCCCCGGCGCCGCCAGCAGCAGCA
GCGGGGATGGGGACGGCAAGGAGGGCCTGGAGGAGCCCAAGGGACCGCGGGGCAGCCAGGGCGGCGGCGG
GGGCGGCAGCAGTAGCAGCAGCGTAGTCTCCAGCGGCGGCGACGAGGGCTACGGGACTGGGGGAGGCGGA
AGCAGCGCGACCTCCGGGGGCCGGCGGGGCAGCTTGGAGATGTCGTCGGATGGGGAACCCCTGAGCCGCA
TGGACTCGGAGGACAGCATAAGCAGTACTATAATGGATGTAGACAGCACAATTTCCAGTGGGCGTTCAAC
TCCAGCAATGATGAATGGACAAGGAAGCACTACTTCTTCAAGCAAAAATATTGCCTATAATTGTTGTTGG
GACCAGTGCCAGGCTTGCTTCAACTCTAGCCCAGATCTGGCAGATCACATCCGTTCCATACATGTAGATG
GTCAGCGAGGAGGGGTATTTGTTTGCTTATGGAAAGGTTGTAAAGTATATAACACTCCATCTACCAGTCA
AAGTTGGTTACAAAGGCATATGCTGACACACAGTGGAGACAAACCTTTCAAGTGTGTTGTTGGTGGCTGC
AATGCCAGCTTTGCTTCTCAGGGAGGGCTAGCTCGTCATGTACCCACACACTTCAGTCAGCAGAACTCCT
CAAAAGTTTCTAGCCAGCCAAAGGCCAAAGAAGAATCTCCTTCTAAAGCTGGAATGAACAAAAGGAGGAA
ATTAAAGAACAAAAGACGACGCTCATTACCACGGCCACATGATTTCTTCGATGCACAAACACTGGATGCG
ATAAGACATCGAGCCATATGCTTTAACCTCTCAGCTCATATAGAAAGTTTAGGGAAGGGACACAGTGTTG
TTTTTCATAGTACTGTAATAGCTAAGAGAAAAGAAGATTCTGGGAAGATCAAACTTTTGCTTCATTGGAT
GCCTGAAGACATTCTGCCTGATGTGTGGGTGAATGAAAGTGAACGACATCAGTTAAAAACTAAAGTAGTT
CATTTATCAAAGCTACCCAAAGATACTGCCTTGCTTTTGGACCCAAACATATACAGAACAATGCCGCAGA
AGAGGTTGAAGAGGTGATAACCTAGAGCCTGCAGTCTCGAGGCATGCGGTACCAAGCTTGTCGAGAAGTA
CTAGAGGATCATAATCAGCCATACCACATTTGTAGAGGTTTTACTTGCTTTAAAAAACCTCCCACACCTC
CCCCTGAACCTGAAACATAAAATGAATGCAATTGTTGTTGTTAACTTGTTTATTGCAGCTTATAATGGTT
ACAAATAAAGCAATAGCATCACAAATTTCACAAATAAAGCATTTTTTTCACTGCATTCTAGTTGTGGTTT
GTCCAAACTCATCAATGTATCTTATCATGTCTGGATCTGATCACTGATATCGCCTAGGAGATCCGAACCA
GATAAGTGAAATCTAGTTCCAAACTATTTTGTCATTTTTAATTTTCGTATTAGCTTACGACGCTACACCC
AGTTCCCATCTATTTTGTCACTCTTCCCTAAATAATCCTTAAAAACTCCATTTCCACCCCTCCCAGTTCC
CAACTATTTTGTCCGCCCACAGCGGGGCATTTTTCTTCCTGTTATGTTTTTAATCAAACATCCTGCCAAC
TCCATGTGACAAACCGTCATCTTCGGCTACTTTTTCTCTGTCACAGAATGAAAATTTTTCTGTCATCTCT
TCGTTATTAATGTTTGTAATTGACTGAATATCAACGCTTATTTGCAGCCTGAATGGCGAATGG
Features (pLannotate 1.2.2; 16 found; start..end, strand, type, name):
      2..456     +  rep_origin     f1 ori (sequence partly withheld): f1 bacteriophage origin of replication; arrow indicates direction of (+) strand synthesis
    482..586     +  promoter       AmpR promoter: bla
    587..1447    +  CDS            AmpR: β-lactamase; bla; confers resistance to ampicillin, carbenicillin, and related antibiotics
   1618..2206    +  rep_origin     ori: high-copy-number ColE1/pMB1/pBR322/pUC origin of replication
   2381..2432    -  misc_feature   bom (fragment): basis of mobility region from pBR322
   2500..2724    -  mobile_element Tn7R: mini-Tn7 element (right end of the Tn7 transposon) Tn7
   2791..3324    -  CDS            GmR: gentamycin acetyltransferase; aacC1; confers resistance to gentamycin
   3494..3522    -  promoter       Pc promoter: intI1 (promoter lies within the coding sequence); class 1 integron promoter
   3500..3847    -  CDS            YPR2_ECOLX (fragment): Protein predicted: Swiss-Prot protein existence level 4. From Escherichia coli.
   3872..3963    +  promoter       polyhedrin promoter: polh from Autographa californica; promoter for the baculovirus polyhedrin gene
   4048..5145    +  CDS            MBP: maltose binding protein from E. coli; malE (mutated); This version of the gene does not encode a signal sequence, so MBP will remain in the cytosol.
   5209..6714    +  CDS            AEBP2: AEBP2_HUMAN - Experimental evidence at protein level: Swiss-Prot protein existence level 1. Acts as an accessory subunit for the core Polycomb repressive complex 2 (PRC2), which mediates histone H3K27 (H3K27me3) trimethylation on chromatin leading to transcriptional repression of the affected target gene (PubMed:15225548, PubMed:31959557, PubMed:29499137). Plays a role in nucleosome localization of the PRC2 complex (PubMed:29499137). From Homo sapiens (Human).
   6777..6860    +  CDS            large T antigen (fragment): large T antigen from SV40 (simian virus 40)
   6883..7017    +  polyA_signal   SV40 poly(A) signal: SV40 polyadenylation signal
   7046..7211    -  mobile_element Tn7L: mini-Tn7 element (left end of the Tn7 transposon) Tn7
   7374..7390    +  CDS            lacZα (fragment): LacZα fragment of β-galactosidase; lacZ fragment
