[The description below was written by a language model from this plasmid's Addgene catalogue record and pLannotate feature annotations shown in this document.]
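Description:
pFB1.HMBP-Prs.AEBP2iso2.mt1K is a pFastBac1-derived baculovirus donor plasmid (about 7.4 kb) for producing a mutant form of human AEBP2 isoform 2 in insect cells. In bacteria it is maintained as a high-copy plasmid through a ColE1/pUC-type origin and selected with ampicillin (β-lactamase) and gentamicin. An f1 origin is also present. The gentamicin acetyltransferase gene, driven by the class 1 integron Pc promoter, lies together with the expression cassette between the Tn7R and Tn7L ends. This forms a mini-Tn7 element, which in this type of system transposes into a baculovirus shuttle genome (bacmid) in E. coli. The recombinant bacmid is then used to generate virus for infecting insect cells.

The expression cassette is driven by the Autographa californica polyhedrin promoter, a very strong late baculoviral promoter, and is terminated by the SV40 polyadenylation signal. It encodes an N-terminal hexahistidine tag followed by cytosolic maltose-binding protein lacking a signal sequence. Next comes a PreScission (3C) protease cleavage site, then the AEBP2 coding sequence, which was inserted by Gibson assembly. The His tag and protease site come from the catalogue description and are not separately annotated in the feature table. The tag supports affinity purification and can be removed by protease cleavage.

The "mt1K" variant replaces twelve consecutive glutamates (residues 37–48) with lysines, reversing the charge of an acidic stretch. AEBP2 is an accessory subunit of Polycomb repressive complex 2 (PRC2). The associated study concerns auto-inhibition of PRC2 by the long AEBP2 isoform, so the construct is presumably intended to supply recombinant mutant protein for biochemical analysis of that regulation.
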