Addgene plasmid #247007: pFB1.HMBP-Prs.AEBP2iso2.mt1K
Purpose: Expresses human AEBP2iso2.mt1K (with twelve glu-to-lys mutations) in insect cells, under a C3-cleavable (PreScission Protease) N-terminal hexahistidine-MBP tag.
Depositing lab: Chen Davidovich. Depositing organization: Monash University. Publication: Auto-inhibition of PRC2 by the broadly expressed long isoform of AEBP2. Mucha M, Lai Z, McKenzie NJ, Matra F, Boudes M, Flanigan SF, Alejo-Vinogradova MT, Monger C, Zhang Q, Nimmo D, Healy E, Silva AJ, Angelov D, Reck DM, Holland G, Atmaca ZE, King HE, Hamilton M, Glancy E, Nolan J, Weatheritt RJ, Bell O, Vermeulen M, Davidovich C, Bracken AP. EMBO J. 2025 Dec;44(23):6979-7020. doi: 10.1038/s44318-025-00616-9. Epub 2025 Oct 30. PubMed 41168462.
Backbone
  Vector backbone: pFast.Bac1 (pFB1.HMBP.A3.PrS.ybbR)
  Vector type: Insect Expression
Growth in bacteria
  Bacterial resistance: Ampicillin and Gentamicin, 100 & 10 μg/mL
  Growth temperature: 37°C
  Growth strain: DH5alpha
  Copy number: High Copy
Gene/Insert
  Gene/Insert name: AEBP2iso2.mt1K
  Species: H. sapiens (human)
  Mutation: E37K, E38K, E39K, E40K, E41K, E42K, E43K, E44K, E45K, E46K, E47K, E48K
  Entrez Gene: AEBP2
  Promoter: Polyhedrin
  Tag / fusion protein: 6xHis-MBP (N terminal on backbone)
  Cloning method: Gibson Cloning
Terms and licenses: Academic/Nonprofit Terms; Industry Terms: Not Available to Industry
How to cite: pFB1.HMBP-Prs.AEBP2iso2.mt1K was a gift from Chen Davidovich (Addgene plasmid # 247007 ; http://n2t.net/addgene:247007 ; RRID:Addgene_247007)
