>Addgene plasmid #247007 | pFB1.HMBP-Prs.AEBP2iso2.mt1K | depositor partial sequence | sequence record 488548 | insert
ATGGCGGCTGCCATTACCGATATGGCCGATCTCGAGGAGTTGTCACGCCTGAGTCCACTTCCCCCGGGTA
GTCCAGGATCTGCAGCTAGAGGTCGTGCAGAGCCGCCCAAGAAGAAAAAGAAGAAAAAGAAAAAGAAGAA
GAAGGCTGAAGCGGAAGCTGTAGCCGCCCTTCTCTTGAATGGTGGTAGTGGAGGCGGTGGTGGTGGAGGT
GGCGGAGGTGTAGGCGGCGGAGAAGCAGAAACCATGTCAGAGCCCTCACCTGAGTCCGCATCACAAGCAG
GAGAGGACGAAGACGAGGAGGAGGACGACGAGGAGGAGGAAGATGAGAGCAGCAGCAGCGGCGGGGGTGA
GGAGGAGAGTAGCGCCGAGAGCCTGGTGGGCAGCAGCGGCGGGAGCAGCAGCGACGAGACCCGCTCGTTG
AGCCCCGGCGCCGCCAGCAGCAGCAGCGGGGATGGGGACGGCAAGGAGGGCCTGGAGGAGCCCAAGGGAC
CGCGGGGCAGCCAGGGCGGCGGCGGGGGCGGCAGCAGTAGCAGCAGCGTAGTCTCCAGCGGCGGCGACGA
GGGCTACGGGACTGGGGGAGGCGGAAGCAGCGCGACCTCCGGGGGCCGGCGGGGCAGCTTGGAGATGTCG
TCGGATGGGGAACCCCTGAGCCGCATGGACTCGGAGGACAGCATAAGCAGTACTATAATGGATGTAGACA
GCACAATTTCCAGTGGGCGTTCAACTCCAGCAATGATGAATGGACAAGGAAGCACTACTTCTTCAAGCAA
AAATATTGCCTATAATTGTTGTTGGGACCAGTGCCAGGCTTGCTTCAACTCTAGCCCAGATCTGGCAGAT
CACATCCGTTCCATACATGTAGATGGTCAGCGAGGAGGGGTATTTGTTTGCTTATGGAAAGGTTGTAAAG
TATATAACACTCCATCTACCAGTCAAAGTTGGTTACAAAGGCATATGCTGACACACAGTGGAGACAAACC
TTTCAAGTGTGTTGTTGGTGGCTGCAATGCCAGCTTTGCTTCTCAGGGAGGGCTAGCTCGTCATGTACCC
ACACACTTCAGTCAGCAGAACTCCTCAAAAGTTTCTAGCCAGCCAAAGGCCAAAGAAGAATCTCCTTCTA
AAGCTGGAATGAACAAAAGGAGGAAATTAAAGAACAAAAGACGACGCTCATTACCACGGCCACATGATTT
CTTCGATGCACAAACACTGGATGCGATAAGACATCGAGCCATATGCTTTAACCTCTCAGCTCATATAGAA
AGTTTAGGGAAGGGACACAGTGTTGTTTTTCATAGTACTGTAATAGCTAAGAGAAAAGAAGATTCTGGGA
AGATCAAACTTTTGCTTCATTGGATGCCTGAAGACATTCTGCCTGATGTGTGGGTGAATGAAAGTGAACG
ACATCAGTTAAAAACTAAAGTAGTTCATTTATCAAAGCTACCCAAAGATACTGCCTTGCTTTTGGACCCA
AACATATACAGAACAATGCCGCAGAAGAGGTTGAAGAGGTAA
